Addgene plasmid #23642: pDONR223-NLK
Depositing lab: William Hahn & David Root. Depositing organization: Dana-Farber Cancer Institute. Publication: COT drives resistance to RAF inhibition through MAP kinase pathway reactivation. Johannessen CM, Boehm JS, Kim SY, Thomas SR, Wardwell L, Johnson LA, Emery CM, Stransky N, Cogdill AP, Barretina J, Caponigro G, Hieronymus H, Murray RR, Salehi-Ashtiani K, Hill DE, Vidal M, Zhao JJ, Yang X, Alkan O, Kim S, Harris JL, Wilson CJ, Myer VE, Finan PM, Root DE, Roberts TM, Golub T, Flaherty KT, Dummer R, Weber BL, Sellers WR, Schlegel R, Wargo JA, Hahn WC, Garraway LA. Nature. 2010 Dec 16;468(7326):968-72. doi: 10.1038/nature09627 PubMed 21107320.
Backbone
  Vector backbone: pDONR223
  Backbone manufacturer: Invitrogen
  Backbone size w/o insert (bp): 5005
  Vector type: Gateway Donor vector
Growth in bacteria
  Bacterial resistance: Spectinomycin, 50 μg/mL
  Growth temperature: 37°C
  Growth strain: DH5alpha
  Copy number: High Copy
Gene/Insert
  Gene/Insert name: NLK (alt name: nemo like kinase)
  Species: H. sapiens (human)
  Insert size (bp): 1548
  Entrez Gene: NLK
  Cloning method: Gateway Cloning
  Sequencing primers: 5′ M13pUC-fwd; 3′ M13rev
Terms and licenses: Academic/Nonprofit Terms; Industry Terms: Not Available to Industry
Depositor comments: The ORF has no Stop codon. This design enables easy recombination into a destination vector to add an epitope tag of choice and Stop codon to the ORF. Do NOT use this plasmid directly for transfections. A set of 4 custom lentiviral vectors is available ( pLX301 (http://www.addgene.org/25895/) , pLX302 (http://www.addgene.org/25896/) , pLX303 (http://www.addgene.org/25897/) , pLX304 (http://www.addgene.org/25890/) ) to be used to express these ORFs in mammalian cells. These plasmids are not included in the kit and must be ordered separately.
How to cite: pDONR223-NLK was a gift from William Hahn & David Root (Addgene plasmid # 23642 ; http://n2t.net/addgene:23642 ; RRID:Addgene_23642)
