[The description below was written by a language model from this plasmid's Addgene catalogue record.]
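Description:
pDONR223-NLK is a Gateway entry-type clone built on the pDONR223 donor backbone (Invitrogen; about 5 kb without insert), carrying the human NLK (nemo like kinase) open reading frame, recorded as a 1548 bp insert. It is a bacterial propagation plasmid rather than an expression construct: it is maintained at high copy in E. coli under spectinomycin selection. The record lists no promoter for driving the ORF in mammalian cells, and the depositor notes that the plasmid should not be transfected directly. No feature table is supplied, so the origin of replication and the exact recombination sites are not itemised. In a Gateway clone of this kind the ORF normally sits between att recombination sites that allow it to be moved by site-specific recombination. The M13 forward and reverse sequencing primers named in the record read into the insert from either side.

The key design feature is that the NLK ORF lacks a stop codon. This "open" configuration means that, after recombination into a destination vector, translation continues into vector-encoded sequence. A C-terminal epitope tag of the user's choice and a stop codon are therefore supplied by the destination plasmid. The depositor points to a companion set of four lentiviral destination vectors (pLX301 to pLX304), obtained separately, for expressing these ORFs in mammalian cells. The plasmid belongs to a kit of such ORF clones and is associated with a study of MAP kinase pathway reactivation as a route to resistance against RAF inhibition. This is consistent with use as a source clone for gain-of-function kinase expression experiments and screens.
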