>Addgene plasmid #23642 | pDONR223-NLK | depositor partial sequence | sequence record 10681 | Author sequence
ATGGCGGCTTACAATGGCGGTACATCTGCAGCAGCAACAGGTCACCACCACCACCATCACCACCACCTTC
CACACCTCCCTCCTCCTCACCTGCACCACCACCACCACCCTCAACACCATCTTCATCCGGGGTCGGCTGC
CGCTGTACACCCTGTACAGCAGCACACCTCTTCGGCAGCTGCGGCAGCCGCAGCAGCGGCTGCAGCTGCA
GCCATGTTAAACCCTGGGCAACAACAGCCATATTTCCCATCACCGGCACCGGGGCAGGCTCCTGGACCAG
CTGCAGCAGCCCCAGCTCAGGTACAGGCTGCCGCAGCTGCTACAGTTAAGGCGCACCATCATCAGCACTC
GCATCATCCACAGCAGCAGCTGGATATTGAGCCGGATAGACCTATTGGATATGGAGCCTTTGGTGTTGTC
TGGTCAGTAACAGATCCAAGAGATGGAAAGAGAGTAGCGCTCAAAAAGATGCCCAACGTCTTCCAGAATC
TGGTCTCTTGCAAAAGGGTCTTCCGGGAATTGAAGATGTTGTGTTTTTTTAAGCATGATAATGTACTCTC
TGCCCTTGACATACTCCAACCTCCACACATTGACTATTTTGAAGAAATATATGTTGTCACAGAATTGATG
CAGAGTGACCTACATAAAATTATCGTCTCTCCTCAACCACTCAGCTCAGATCATGTCAAAGTTTTTCTTT
ATCAGATTTTGCGAGGTTTGAAATATCTCCATTCAGCTGGCATTTTACATCGAGACATTAAGCCAGGGAA
TCTCCTTGTGAACAGCAACTGTGTTCTAAAGATTTGTGATTTTGGATTGGCCAGAGTGGAAGAATTAGAT
GAATCCCGTCATATGACTCAGGAAGTTGTTACTCAGTATTATCGGGCTCCAGAAATCCTGATGGGCAGCC
GTCATTACAGCAATGCTATTGACATCTGGTCTGTGGGATGTATCTTTGCAGAACTACTAGGACGAAGAAT
ATTGTTTCAGGCACAGAGTCCCATTCAGCAGTTGGATTTGATCACGGATCTGTTGGGCACACCATCACTG
GAAGCAATGAGGACAGCTTGTGAAGGCGCTAAGGCACATATACTCAGGGGTCCTCATAAACAGCCATCTC
TTCCTGTACTCTATACCCTGTCTAGCCAGGCTACACATGAAGCTGTTCATCTCCTTTGCAGGATGTTGGT
CTTTGATCCATCCAAAAGAATATCCGCTAAGGATGCCTTAGCCCACCCCTACCTAGATGAAGGGCGACTA
CGATATCACACATGTATGTGTAAATGTTGCTTTTCCACCTCCACTGGAAGAGTTTATACCAGTGACTTTG
AGCCTGTCACCAATCCCAAATTTGATGACACTTTCGAGAAGAACCTCAGTTCTGTCCGACAGGTTAAAGA
AATTATTCATCAGTTCATTTTGGAACAGCAGAAAGGAAACAGAGTGCCTCTCTGCATCAACCCTCAGTCT
GCTGCTTTTAAGAGCTTTATTAGTTCCACTGTTGCTCAGCCATCTGAGATGCCCCCATCTCCTCTGGTGT
GGGAGTGA
