>Addgene plasmid #23642 | pDONR223-NLK | addgene partial sequence | sequence record 29472 | 23642 with M13pUC-fwd
CTCGGGCCCAATAATGATTTTATTTTGACTGATAGTGACCTGTTCGTTGCAACAAATTGATGAGCAATGC
TTTTTTATAATGCCAACTTTGTACAAAAAAGTTGGCATGGCGGCTTACAATGGCGGTACATCTGCAGCAG
CAACAGGTCACCACCACCACCATCACCACCACCTTCCACACCTCCCTCCTCCTCACCTGCACCACCACCA
CCACCCTCAACACCATCTTCATCCGGGGTCGGCTGCCGCTGTACACCCTGTACAGCAGCACACCTCTTCG
GCAGCTGCGGCAGCCGCAGCAGCGGCTGCAGCTGCAGCCATGTTAAACCCTGGGCAACAACAGCCATATT
TCCCATCACCGGCACCGGGGCAGGCTCCTGGACCAGCTGCAGCAGCCCCAGCTCAGGTACAGGCTGCCGC
AGCTGCTACAGTTAAGGCGCACCATCATCAGCACTCGCATCATCCACAGCAGCAGCTGGATATTGAGCCG
GATAGACCTATTGGATATGGAGCCTTTGGTGTTGTCTGGTCAGTAACAGATCCNAGAGATGGAAAGAGAG
TAGCGCTCAAAAAGATGCCCAACGTCTTCCAGAATCTGGTCTCTTGCAAAAGGGTCTTCCGGGAATTGAA
GATGTTGTGTTTTTTTAAGCATGATAATGT
